Addgene plasmid #163492: AiP11203-scAAV-hDLX-minBG-SYFP2-WPRE3-BGHpA (Alias: CN1203)
Purpose: Direct-expressing SYFP2 AAV Virus
Depositing lab: Allen Institute for Brain Science & Jonathan Ting. Depositing organization: Allen Institute.
Backbone
  Vector backbone: scAAV-hDLXI56i-minBG-SYFP2-WPRE3-BGHpA
  Backbone manufacturer: Allen Institute
  Vector type: AAV
Growth in bacteria
  Bacterial resistance: Ampicillin, 100 μg/mL
  Growth temperature: 37°C
  Growth strain: NEB Stable
  Copy number: High Copy
Gene/Insert
  Gene/Insert name: SYFP2
  Species: Synthetic
  Insert size (bp): 720
  Promoter: minBetaGlobin
  Cloning method: Ligation Independent Cloning
  Sequencing primers: 5′ AGCGCACGAGGGAGCTT; 3′ ACGTCGCCGTCCAGCTC
Terms and licenses: Academic/Nonprofit Terms; Industry Terms: Not Available to Industry
Depositor comments: Funded by BRAIN initiative.
How to cite: AiP11203-scAAV-hDLX-minBG-SYFP2-WPRE3-BGHpA (Alias: CN1203) was a gift from Allen Institute for Brain Science & Jonathan Ting (Addgene plasmid # 163492 ; http://n2t.net/addgene:163492 ; RRID:Addgene_163492)
