[The description below was written by a language model from this plasmid's Addgene catalogue record and pLannotate feature annotations shown in this document.]
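Description:
AiP11203-scAAV-hDLX-minBG-SYFP2-WPRE3-BGHpA (alias CN1203) is a 4.8 kb self-complementary AAV transfer plasmid for direct, recombinase-independent expression of the yellow fluorescent protein SYFP2. It is propagated in E. coli on a high-copy ColE1/pUC-type origin with ampicillin selection through the bla gene and its promoter. The backbone also carries vestigial pBR322/pUC remnants (lac promoter and operator, CAP site, and fragments of lacI, lacZα, rop and bom) that have no role in the payload. The record lists a recombination-deficient growth strain, a common choice for keeping the repeat-rich ITRs stable.

The viral cassette is flanked by AAV2 inverted terminal repeats, which the automated annotation detects only as fragments. This is consistent with a self-complementary design, in which one ITR is usually altered so that the packaged genome folds into double-stranded DNA and expresses quickly, at the cost of reduced cargo capacity. Within the ITRs, the name and backbone field indicate an hDLX (hDLXI56i) enhancer placed upstream of a minimal beta-globin promoter. Neither element is called in the feature table, although an unannotated stretch upstream of the SYFP2 coding sequence is where they would lie. In such designs the minimal promoter has little activity of its own, so the enhancer determines where the reporter is expressed; DLX I56i-type enhancers are generally used to target forebrain GABAergic interneurons, though the record does not state a cell type. The roughly 720 bp SYFP2 reading frame is followed by WPRE3, a shortened woodchuck posttranscriptional element (annotated as two WPRE fragments) that boosts transcript expression while saving space, and then a bovine growth hormone polyadenylation signal. The stated purpose is production of AAV that directly expresses SYFP2 to label transduced cells fluorescently.
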