Features (pLannotate 1.2.2; 17 found; start..end, strand, type, name):
     31..77      +  repeat_region  AAV2 ITR (fragment): inverted terminal repeat of adeno-associated virus serotype 2 inverted
    165..181     -  protein_bind   lac operator: The lac repressor binds to the lac operator to inhibit transcription in E. coli. This inhibition can be relieved by adding lactose or isopropyl-β-D-thiogalactopyranoside (IPTG). lac repressor encoded by lacI
    189..219     -  promoter       lac promoter: promoter for the E. coli lac operon
    234..255     -  protein_bind   CAP binding site: CAP binding activates transcription in the presence of cAMP. E. coli catabolite activator protein
    268..360     -  CDS            lacI (fragment): lac repressor; lacI; The lac repressor binds to the lac operator to inhibit transcription in E. coli. This inhibition can be relieved by adding lactose or isopropyl-β-D-thiogalactopyranoside (IPTG).
    543..1131    -  rep_origin     ori: high-copy-number ColE1/pMB1/pBR322/pUC origin of replication
   1302..2162    -  CDS            AmpR: β-lactamase; bla; confers resistance to ampicillin, carbenicillin, and related antibiotics
   2163..2267    -  promoter       AmpR promoter: bla
   2362..2397    +  CDS            rop (fragment): Rop protein, which maintains plasmids at low copy number; rop
   2499..2598    +  misc_feature   bom (fragment): basis of mobility region from pBR322
   2604..2761    -  CDS            lacZα (fragment): LacZα fragment of β-galactosidase; lacZ fragment
   2795..2900    -  repeat_region  AAV2 ITR (fragment): inverted terminal repeat of adeno-associated virus serotype 2 inverted
   2996..3107    -  polyA_signal   bGH poly(A) signal: bovine growth hormone polyadenylation signal
   3117..3197    -  misc_feature   WPRE (fragment): woodchuck hepatitis virus posttranscriptional regulatory element
   3203..3360    -  misc_feature   WPRE (fragment): woodchuck hepatitis virus posttranscriptional regulatory element
   3400..4116    -  CDS            SYFP2: SYFP2 is a basic (constitutively fluorescent) yellow fluorescent protein published in 2006, derived from Aequorea victoria. It is reported to be a very rapidly-maturing monomer with moderate acid sensitivity.
   4789..32      +  repeat_region  AAV2 ITR (fragment) (across the origin): inverted terminal repeat of adeno-associated virus serotype 2 inverted
>Addgene plasmid #163492 | AiP11203-scAAV-hDLX-minBG-SYFP2-WPRE3-BGHpA (Alias: CN1203) | addgene full sequence | sequence record 325639 | Addgene NGS Result
CTCTCTGCGCGCTCGCTCGCTCACTGAGGCCGCCCGGGCTTTGCCCGGGCGGCCTCAGTGAGCGAGCGAG
CGCGCAGAGAGGGAGTGGCCCAGATCCCCCCGGGAAGCTTTCTAGATCTCGAGAGCTTGGCGTAATCATG
GTCATAGCTGTTTCCTGTGTGAAATTGTTATCCGCTCACAATTCCACACAACATACGAGCCGGAAGCATA
AAGTGTAAAGCCTGGGGTGCCTAATGAGTGAGCTAACTCACATTAATTGCGTTGCGCTCACTGCCCGCTT
TCCAGTCGGGAAACCTGTCGTGCCAGCTGCATTAATGAATCGGCCAACGCGCGGGGAGAGGCGGTTTGCG
TATTGGGCGCTCTTCCGCTTCCTCGCTCACTGACTCGCTGCGCTCGGTCGTTCGGCTGCGGCGAGCGGTA
TCAGCTCACTCAAAGGCGGTAATACGGTTATCCACAGAATCAGGGGATAACGCAGGAAAGAACATGTGAG
CAAAAGGCCAGCAAAAGGCCAGGAACCGTAAAAAGGCCGCGTTGCTGGCGTTTTTCCATAGGCTCCGCCC
CCCTGACGAGCATCACAAAAATCGACGCTCAAGTCAGAGGTGGCGAAACCCGACAGGACTATAAAGATAC
CAGGCGTTTCCCCCTGGAAGCTCCCTCGTGCGCTCTCCTGTTCCGACCCTGCCGCTTACCGGATACCTGT
CCGCCTTTCTCCCTTCGGGAAGCGTGGCGCTTTCTCATAGCTCACGCTGTAGGTATCTCAGTTCGGTGTA
GGTCGTTCGCTCCAAGCTGGGCTGTGTGCACGAACCCCCCGTTCAGCCCGACCGCTGCGCCTTATCCGGT
AACTATCGTCTTGAGTCCAACCCGGTAAGACACGACTTATCGCCACTGGCAGCAGCCACTGGTAACAGGA
TTAGCAGAGCGAGGTATGTAGGCGGTGCTACAGAGTTCTTGAAGTGGTGGCCTAACTACGGCTACACTAG
AAGAACAGTATTTGGTATCTGCGCTCTGCTGAAGCCAGTTACCTTCGGAAAAAGAGTTGGTAGCTCTTGA
TCCGGCAAACAAACCACCGCTGGTAGCGGTGGTTTTTTTGTTTGCAAGCAGCAGATTACGCGCAGAAAAA
AAGGATCTCAAGAAGATCCTTTGATCTTTTCTACGGGGTCTGACGCTCAGTGGAACGAAAACTCACGTTA
AGGGATTTTGGTCATGAGATTATCAAAAAGGATCTTCACCTAGATCCTTTTAAATTAAAAATGAAGTTTT
AAATCAATCTAAAGTATATATGAGTAAACTTGGTCTGACAGTTACCAATGCTTAATCAGTGAGGCACCTA
TCTCAGCGATCTGTCTATTTCGTTCATCCATAGTTGCCTGACTCCCCGTCGTGTAGATAACTACGATACG
GGAGGGCTTACCATCTGGCCCCAGTGCTGCAATGATACCGCGAGACCCACGCTCACCGGCTCCAGATTTA
TCAGCAATAAACCAGCCAGCCGGAAGGGCCGAGCGCAGAAGTGGTCCTGCAACTTTATCCGCCTCCATCC
AGTCTATTAATTGTTGCCGGGAAGCTAGAGTAAGTAGTTCGCCAGTTAATAGTTTGCGCAACGTTGTTGC
CATTGCTACAGGCATCGTGGTGTCACGCTCGTCGTTTGGTATGGCTTCATTCAGCTCCGGTTCCCAACGA
TCAAGGCGAGTTACATGATCCCCCATGTTGTGCAAAAAAGCGGTTAGCTCCTTCGGTCCTCCGATCGTTG
TCAGAAGTAAGTTGGCCGCAGTGTTATCACTCATGGTTATGGCAGCACTGCATAATTCTCTTACTGTCAT
GCCATCCGTAAGATGCTTTTCTGTGACTGGTGAGTACTCAACCAAGTCATTCTGAGAATAGTGTATGCGG
CGACCGAGTTGCTCTTGCCCGGCGTCAATACGGGATAATACCGCGCCACATAGCAGAACTTTAAAAGTGC
TCATCATTGGAAAACGTTCTTCGGGGCGAAAACTCTCAAGGATCTTACCGCTGTTGAGATCCAGTTCGAT
GTAACCCACTCGTGCACCCAACTGATCTTCAGCATCTTTTACTTTCACCAGCGTTTCTGGGTGAGCAAAA
ACAGGAAGGCAAAATGCCGCAAAAAAGGGAATAAGGGCGACACGGAAATGTTGAATACTCATACTCTTCC
TTTTTCAATATTATTGAAGCATTTATCAGGGTTATTGTCTCATGAGCGGATACATATTTGAATGTATTTA
GAAAAATAAACAAATAGGGGTTCCGCGCACATTTCCCCGAAAAGTGCCACCTGACGTCTAAGAAACCATT
ATTATCATGACATTAACCTATAAAAATAGGCGTATCACGAGGCCCTTTCGTCTCGCGCGTTTCGGTGATG
ACGGTGAAAACCTCTGACACATGCAGCTCCCGGAGACGGTCACAGCTTGTCTGTAAGCGGATGCCGGGAG
CAGACAAGCCCGTCAGGGCGCGTCAGCGGGTGTTGGCGGGTGTCGGGGCTGGCTTAACTATGCGGCATCA
GAGCAGATTGTACTGAGAGTGCACCATATGCGGTGTGAAATACCGCACAGATGCGTAAGGAGAAAATACC
GCATCAGGCGCCATTCGCCATTCAGGCTGCGCAACTGTTGGGAAGGGCGATCGGTGCGGGCCTCTTCGCT
ATTACGCCAGCTGGCGAAAGGGGGATGTGCTGCAAGGCGATTAAGTTGGGTAACGCCAGGGTTTTCCCAG
TCACGACGTTGTAAAACGACGGCCAGTGAATTGTCGACGCATGCGGGCCCGGATCTGTCCCTCTCTGCGC
GCTCGCTCGCTCACTGAGGCCGCCCGGGCAAAGCCCGGGCGTCGGGCGACCTTTGGTCGCCCGGCCTCAG
TGAGCGAGCGAGCGCGCAGAGAGGGAGTGGACTAGTCATGCCTGCTATTGTCTTCCCAATCCTCCCCCTT
GCTGTCCTGCCCCACCCCACCCCCCAGAATAGAATGACACCTACTCAGACAATGCGATGCAATTTCCTCA
TTTTATTAGGAAAGGACAGTGGGAGTGGCACCTTCCAGGGTCAAGGAAGGCACGGGGGAGGGGCAAACAA
CAGATGGCTGGCAACTAGAAGGCACAGTCGCTCGAGCCACGGAATTGTCAGTGCCCAACAGCCGAGCCCC
TGTCCAGCAGCGGGCAAGGCAGGCGGCGATGAGTTCCGCCGTGGCAAGAACTAACCAGGATTTATACAAG
GAGGAGAAAATGAAAGCCATACGGGAAGCAATAGCATGATACAAAGGCATTAAAGCAGCGTATCCACATA
GCGTAAAAGGAGCAACATAGTTAAGAATACCAGTCAATCTTTCACAAATTTTGTAATCCAGAGGTTGATT
ATGATATCGAATTCGCGGCCGCGGCGCGCCGTCGACTTACTTGTACAGCTCGTCCATGCCGAGAGTGATC
CCGGCGGCGGTCACGAACTCCAGCAGGACCATGTGATCGCGCTTCTCGTTGGGGTCTTTGCTCAGCTTGG
ACTGGTAGCTCAGGTAGTGGTTGTCGGGCAGCAGCACGGGGCCGTCGCCGATGGGGGTGTTCTGCTGGTA
GTGGTCGGCGAGCTGCACGCCGCCGTCCTCGATGTTGTGGCGGATCTTGAAGTTGGCCTTGATGCCGTTC
TTCTGCTTGTCGGCGGTGATATAGACGTTGTGGCTGTTGTAGTTGTACTCCAGCTTGTGCCCCAGGATGT
TGCCGTCCTCCTTGAAGTCGATGCCCTTCAGCTCGATGCGGTTCACCAGGGTGTCGCCCTCGAACTTCAC
CTCGGCGCGGGTCTTGTAGTTGCCGTCGTCCTTGAAGAAGATGGTGCGCTCCTGGACGTAGCCTTCGGGC
ATGGCGGACTTGAAGAAGTCGTGCTGCTTCATGTGGTCGGGGTAGCGGGCGAAGCACTGCACGCCGTAGC
CCAGGGTGGTCACGAGGGTGGGCCAGGGCACGGGCAGCTTGCCGGTGGTGCAGATCAGCTTCAGGGTCAG
CTTGCCGTAGGTGGCATCGCCCTCGCCCTCGCCGGACACGCTGAACTTGTGGCCGTTTACGTCGCCGTCC
AGCTCGACCAGGATGGGCACCACCCCGGTGAACAGCTCCTCGCCCTTGCTCACCATGGTGGCGACCGGTA
GCGCTAGCTTCGAAAGATCTGGATCCCAGAAGCAAATGTAAGCAATAGATGGCTCTGCCCTGACTTTTAT
GCCCAGCCCGAGCTCCCTACTGTGAAACTTTGGGTTCGTAGCTCCCCAGGATCAATTCTGAACAAAGCCT
CCAGCTGCAGTGCCATCCAATTTGAAGCAGACATTGGGGACAATTTAAGGTTTTTATCCACAAGAAGGTT
TTTTTCCATTCTCTTAAATGCAGCCATAATTAGAGTAATTTTTCATGTAGCCCGCTGATTACAGCGTTTT
TACCGTCAAAGATAATTACCTGTAATTTTCTTCCACTTTTAATACTAAAAAGCCATCTTTATTTAGATTC
AGGAACAGGAAAGGCGAAACAAAAGAGGGAAATTATTCTGTTATTCATACACAAATTGCAGAGACGTAGG
ACCTAAAATTGAAAATTAACCAAAATTATAATGCTGAAAAGAATGGAAGAGGCTGCAGAAGTACAGCTGG
TAGTGGGGCTTTGCTGAATTATTCAAATTACGTTAGGGAGAATGCTACCATACATCGAAACCAACACTAA
TTTTTCGTTAAAAAAAATTCACCAGATGCATGCCAAACCACTGTGAGTGCATAGAGCTCGGTACCTATAC
GCGTCCTAGGTCACGACTCCACCCCTCCAGGAACCCCTAGTGATGGAGTTGGCCACTCC
